Addgene plasmid #217232: pCMV-Tc1-2_ST
Purpose: Mammalian expression vector for expression of Tc1-2_ST transposase (CMV promoter)
Depositing lab: Yong E Zhang. Depositing organization: Institute of Zoology, Chinese Academy of Sciences. Publication: Heterologous survey of 130 DNA transposons in human cells highlights their functional divergence and expands the genome engineering toolbox. Zhang T, Tan S, Tang N, Li Y, Zhang C, Sun J, Guo Y, Gao H, Cai Y, Sun W, Wang C, Fu L, Ma H, Wu Y, Hu X, Zhang X, Gee P, Yan W, Zhao Y, Chen Q, Guo B, Wang H, Zhang YE. Cell. 2024 Jul 11;187(14):3741-3760.e30. doi: 10.1016/j.cell.2024.05.007. Epub 2024 Jun 5. PubMed 38843831.
Backbone
  Vector backbone: pCMV
  Vector type: Mammalian Expression
Growth in bacteria
  Bacterial resistance: Ampicillin, 100 μg/mL
  Growth temperature: 37°C
  Growth strain: DH5alpha
  Copy number: High Copy
Gene/Insert
  Gene/Insert name: Tc1-2_ST transposase
  Species: Synthetic
  Cloning method: Restriction Enzyme; 5′ cloning site Unknown (unknown if destroyed); 3′ cloning site Unknown (unknown if destroyed)
Terms and licenses: Academic/Nonprofit Terms; Industry Terms: Not Available to Industry
How to cite: pCMV-Tc1-2_ST was a gift from Yong E Zhang (Addgene plasmid # 217232 ; http://n2t.net/addgene:217232 ; RRID:Addgene_217232)
