[The description below was written by a language model from this plasmid's Addgene catalogue record and pLannotate feature annotations shown in this document.]
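Description:
pCMV-Tc1-2_ST is a 5.6 kb mammalian expression plasmid that supplies the Tc1-2_ST transposase, a synthetic coding sequence for a DNA transposase whose name suggests the Tc1/mariner superfamily. It is built on a pCMV backbone and propagated in E. coli as a high-copy plasmid through a ColE1/pUC-type origin, with selection by ampicillin via the β-lactamase gene and its native promoter. An f1 phage origin is also present, along with leftover lac promoter/operator and lacI fragments from the parental cloning vector.

Expression in mammalian cells is driven by the human cytomegalovirus immediate early enhancer and promoter, and transcripts are terminated by the bovine growth hormone polyadenylation signal. The automated annotation does not label the transposase itself. However, an unannotated stretch of a little over 1 kb lies between the T7 promoter just downstream of CMV and the reverse-oriented SP6 promoter just upstream of the bGH signal, which is where the insert would be expected to sit. These flanking phage promoters could in principle support in vitro transcription or serve as sequencing primer sites. The cloning sites used are not recorded.

Downstream, an SV40 early promoter precedes only a short fragment of a bleomycin-family resistance gene followed by an SV40 polyadenylation signal, so a functional mammalian selection marker appears to be absent and the plasmid seems suited to transient use.

The construct comes from a survey of many DNA transposons tested for activity in human cells. It most plausibly acts as the helper plasmid providing transposase in trans, although the matching donor construct is not described in this record.
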