Features (pLannotate 1.2.2; 19 found; start..end, strand, type, name):
      1..380     +  enhancer       CMV enhancer: human cytomegalovirus immediate early enhancer
    381..584     +  promoter       CMV promoter: human cytomegalovirus (CMV) immediate early promoter
    580..613     +  LTR            5' LTR (truncated) (fragment): truncated 5' long terminal repeat (LTR) from HIV-1
    629..647     +  promoter       T7 promoter: promoter for bacteriophage T7 RNA polymerase
   1797..1815    -  promoter       SP6 promoter: promoter for bacteriophage SP6 RNA polymerase
   1841..2065    +  polyA_signal   bGH poly(A) signal: bovine growth hormone polyadenylation signal
   2069..2090    +  promoter       SV40 promoter (fragment): SV40 enhancer and early promoter
   2111..2539    +  rep_origin     f1 ori (sequence partly withheld): f1 bacteriophage origin of replication; arrow indicates direction of (+) strand synthesis
   2553..2882    +  promoter       SV40 promoter: SV40 enhancer and early promoter
   2895..3053    +  CDS            ble (fragment): BLE_KLEPN - Experimental evidence at protein level: Swiss-Prot protein existence level 1. Binding protein with a strong affinity to the bleomycin family of antibiotics. Binds to CL990; an antimitotic-antibiotic compound. From Klebsiella pneumoniae.
   3048..3169    +  polyA_signal   SV40 poly(A) signal: SV40 polyadenylation signal
   3242..3258    -  protein_bind   lac operator: The lac repressor binds to the lac operator to inhibit transcription in E. coli. This inhibition can be relieved by adding lactose or isopropyl-β-D-thiogalactopyranoside (IPTG). lac repressor encoded by lacI
   3266..3296    -  promoter       lac promoter: promoter for the E. coli lac operon
   3311..3332    -  protein_bind   CAP binding site: CAP binding activates transcription in the presence of cAMP. E. coli catabolite activator protein
   3345..3437    -  CDS            lacI (fragment): lac repressor; lacI; The lac repressor binds to the lac operator to inhibit transcription in E. coli. This inhibition can be relieved by adding lactose or isopropyl-β-D-thiogalactopyranoside (IPTG).
   3620..4208    -  rep_origin     ori: high-copy-number ColE1/pMB1/pBR322/pUC origin of replication
   4379..5239    -  CDS            AmpR: β-lactamase; bla; confers resistance to ampicillin, carbenicillin, and related antibiotics
   5240..5344    -  promoter       AmpR promoter: bla
   5403..5455    -  misc_feature   bom (fragment): basis of mobility region from pBR322
>Addgene plasmid #217232 | pCMV-Tc1-2_ST | addgene full sequence | sequence record 444812 | Addgene NGS Result
GACATTGATTATTGACTAGTTATTAATAGTAATCAATTACGGGGTCATTAGTTCATAGCCCATATATGGA
GTTCCGCGTTACATAACTTACGGTAAATGGCCCGCCTGGCTGACCGCCCAACGACCCCCGCCCATTGACG
TCAATAATGACGTATGTTCCCATAGTAACGCCAATAGGGACTTTCCATTGACGTCAATGGGTGGAGTATT
TACGGTAAACTGCCCACTTGGCAGTACATCAAGTGTATCATATGCCAAGTACGCCCCCTATTGACGTCAA
TGACGGTAAATGGCCCGCCTGGCATTATGCCCAGTACATGACCTTATGGGACTTTCCTACTTGGCAGTAC
ATCTACGTATTAGTCATCGCTATTACCATGGTGATGCGGTTTTGGCAGTACATCAATGGGCGTGGATAGC
GGTTTGACTCACGGGGATTTCCAAGTCTCCACCCCATTGACGTCAATGGGAGTTTGTTTTGGCACCAAAA
TCAACGGGACTTTCCAAAATGTCGTAACAACTCCGCCCCATTGACGCAAATGGGCGGTAGGCGTGTACGG
TGGGAGGTCTATATAAGCAGAGCTCTCTGGCTAACTAGAGAACCCACTGCTTACTGGCTTATCGAAATTA
ATACGACTCACTATAGGGAGACCCAAGCTTGGTACCGAGCTCGGATCCACTAGTAACGGCCGCCAGTGTG
CTGGAATTCGCCGCCACCATGGTGAGCCAATTTGGCAGCCTGGGCTATACCATCATGGGCAAGACCGCGG
ATTTAACCGTGGTGCAGAAAACCATTATTGACACCCTGCACAAAGAGGGCAAACCTCAGACCTTTATTGC
CAAGGAGGCCGGTTGTTCACAAAGCGCGGTGAGCAAACACGTGAACCGCAAACTGTCGGGCCGCAAAAAA
TGTGGCCGTAAGCGCTGTACTACCAACCGCGAAAACCGTAGCCTGATGCGCATTGTGAAGCAGAACCGCT
TCAAAAACCTGAGCGAGCTGCATAAAGAATGGACCGAGGCGGGTGTTAAAGCGTCACGCGCAACTACCCA
TCGTCGCGTGAAAGAGTTCGGCTATAGCTGCCGCATCCCTCTGGTTAAACCGCTGCTGAATCACCGTCAG
CGCCAACGTCGTTTAACCTGGGCGAAGGAAAAGAAAAACTGGACCGTGGCCCAGTGGAGCAAAGTGCTGT
TTAGCGATGAGAGCAAGTTCTGCATTAGCTTTGGCAACCAGGGTCCTCGTGTGTGGCGCAAAGGTGGTGA
AGCGCATTCACCTAGCTGCCTGAAAAGCAGCGTGAAATTTCCGCAGAGCGTGATGATATGGGGCGCGATG
AGCTCAGCAGGTGTTGGTCCGCTGTGTTTTCTGAAAACCAACGTGACCGCGCCGGTGTATCAGGAAATCC
TGGAACACTTTATGCTGCCTAGCGCCGACCAGCTGTTTGAAGATGCGGACTTTATTTTCCAGCAGGATCT
GGCCCCTGCGCATACTGCCAAAAGCACCAAAAGCTGGCTGAACGATCATGGCGTGGGCGTTTTAGATTGG
CCGGCGAACAGCCCTGATCTGAACCCGATTGAGAACCTGTGGGGCATCGTGAAGCGCAAAATGCGCAACA
AACGCCCTAAAAACGCCGACGAACTGAAAGCCACCGTGAAAGAAACGTGGGCGAGCATTCCTCCTCAGCA
ATGCCACAAACTGATTACCAGCATGCCGCGTCGTATTGAGGCGGTGATCAAAGCAAAAGGCGCGCCGACC
AAATATTAATGAGCGGCCGCTCGAGCATGCATCTAGAGGGCCCTATTCTATAGTGTCACCTAAATGCTAG
AGCTCGCTGATCAGCCTCGACTGTGCCTTCTAGTTGCCAGCCATCTGTTGTTTGCCCCTCCCCCGTGCCT
TCCTTGACCCTGGAAGGTGCCACTCCCACTGTCCTTTCCTAATAAAATGAGGAAATTGCATCGCATTGTC
TGAGTAGGTGTCATTCTATTCTGGGGGGTGGGGTGGGGCAGGACAGCAAGGGGGAGGATTGGGAAGACAA
TAGCAGGCATGCTGGGGATGCGGTGGGCTCTATGGCTTCTGAGGCGGAAAGAACCAGCTGGGGCTCTAGG
GGGTATCCCC
[124 nt withheld, positions 2111-2234]
C
[91 nt withheld, positions 2236-2326]
A
[49 nt withheld, positions 2328-2376]
CCTTTGACGTTGGAGTCCACGTTCTTT
[37 nt withheld, positions 2404-2440]
ACCCTATCTCGGTCTATTCTTTTGATTTATAAGGGATTTTGCCGATTTCGGCCTATTGGTTAAAAAATGA
GCTGATTTAACAAAAATTTAACGCGAATTAATTCTGTGGAATGTGTGTCAGTTAGGGTGTGGAAAGTCCC
CAGGCTCCCCAGCAGGCAGAAGTATGCAAAGCATGCATCTCAATTAGTCAGCAACCAGGTGTGGAAAGTC
CCCAGGCTCCCCAGCAGGCAGAAGTATGCAAAGCATGCATCTCAATTAGTCAGCAACCATAGTCCCGCCC
CTAACTCCGCCCATCCCGCCCCTAACTCCGCCCAGTTCCGCCCATTCTCCGCCCCATGGCTGACTAATTT
TTTTTATTTATGCAGAGGCCGAGGCCGCCTCTGCCTCTGAGCTATTCCAGAAGTAGTGAGGAGGCTTTTT
TGGAGGCCTAGGCTTTTGCAAAAAGCTCCCCGAAATGACCGACCAAGCGACGCCCAACCTGCCATCACGA
GATTTCGATTCCACCGCCGCCTTCTATGAAAGGTTGGGCTTCGGAATCGTTTTCCGGGACGCCGGCTGGA
TGATCCTCCAGCGCGGGGATCTCATGCTGGAGTTCTTCGCCCACCCCAACTTGTTTATTGCAGCTTATAA
TGGTTACAAATAAAGCAATAGCATCACAAATTTCACAAATAAAGCATTTTTTTCACTGCATTCTAGTTGT
GGTTTGTCCAAACTCATCAATGTATCTTATCATGTCTGTATACCGTCGACCTCTAGCTAGAGCTTGGCGT
AATCATGGTCATAGCTGTTTCCTGTGTGAAATTGTTATCCGCTCACAATTCCACACAACATACGAGCCGG
AAGCATAAAGTGTAAAGCCTGGGGTGCCTAATGAGTGAGCTAACTCACATTAATTGCGTTGCGCTCACTG
CCCGCTTTCCAGTCGGGAAACCTGTCGTGCCAGCTGCATTAATGAATCGGCCAACGCGCGGGGAGAGGCG
GTTTGCGTATTGGGCGCTCTTCCGCTTCCTCGCTCACTGACTCGCTGCGCTCGGTCGTTCGGCTGCGGCG
AGCGGTATCAGCTCACTCAAAGGCGGTAATACGGTTATCCACAGAATCAGGGGATAACGCAGGAAAGAAC
ATGTGAGCAAAAGGCCAGCAAAAGGCCAGGAACCGTAAAAAGGCCGCGTTGCTGGCGTTTTTCCATAGGC
TCCGCCCCCCTGACGAGCATCACAAAAATCGACGCTCAAGTCAGAGGTGGCGAAACCCGACAGGACTATA
AAGATACCAGGCGTTTCCCCCTGGAAGCTCCCTCGTGCGCTCTCCTGTTCCGACCCTGCCGCTTACCGGA
TACCTGTCCGCCTTTCTCCCTTCGGGAAGCGTGGCGCTTTCTCATAGCTCACGCTGTAGGTATCTCAGTT
CGGTGTAGGTCGTTCGCTCCAAGCTGGGCTGTGTGCACGAACCCCCCGTTCAGCCCGACCGCTGCGCCTT
ATCCGGTAACTATCGTCTTGAGTCCAACCCGGTAAGACACGACTTATCGCCACTGGCAGCAGCCACTGGT
AACAGGATTAGCAGAGCGAGGTATGTAGGCGGTGCTACAGAGTTCTTGAAGTGGTGGCCTAACTACGGCT
ACACTAGAAGAACAGTATTTGGTATCTGCGCTCTGCTGAAGCCAGTTACCTTCGGAAAAAGAGTTGGTAG
CTCTTGATCCGGCAAACAAACCACCGCTGGTAGCGGTGGTTTTTTTGTTTGCAAGCAGCAGATTACGCGC
AGAAAAAAAGGATCTCAAGAAGATCCTTTGATCTTTTCTACGGGGTCTGACGCTCAGTGGAACGAAAACT
CACGTTAAGGGATTTTGGTCATGAGATTATCAAAAAGGATCTTCACCTAGATCCTTTTAAATTAAAAATG
AAGTTTTAAATCAATCTAAAGTATATATGAGTAAACTTGGTCTGACAGTTACCAATGCTTAATCAGTGAG
GCACCTATCTCAGCGATCTGTCTATTTCGTTCATCCATAGTTGCCTGACTCCCCGTCGTGTAGATAACTA
CGATACGGGAGGGCTTACCATCTGGCCCCAGTGCTGCAATGATACCGCGAGACCCACGCTCACCGGCTCC
AGATTTATCAGCAATAAACCAGCCAGCCGGAAGGGCCGAGCGCAGAAGTGGTCCTGCAACTTTATCCGCC
TCCATCCAGTCTATTAATTGTTGCCGGGAAGCTAGAGTAAGTAGTTCGCCAGTTAATAGTTTGCGCAACG
TTGTTGCCATTGCTACAGGCATCGTGGTGTCACGCTCGTCGTTTGGTATGGCTTCATTCAGCTCCGGTTC
CCAACGATCAAGGCGAGTTACATGATCCCCCATGTTGTGCAAAAAAGCGGTTAGCTCCTTCGGTCCTCCG
ATCGTTGTCAGAAGTAAGTTGGCCGCAGTGTTATCACTCATGGTTATGGCAGCACTGCATAATTCTCTTA
CTGTCATGCCATCCGTAAGATGCTTTTCTGTGACTGGTGAGTACTCAACCAAGTCATTCTGAGAATAGTG
TATGCGGCGACCGAGTTGCTCTTGCCCGGCGTCAATACGGGATAATACCGCGCCACATAGCAGAACTTTA
AAAGTGCTCATCATTGGAAAACGTTCTTCGGGGCGAAAACTCTCAAGGATCTTACCGCTGTTGAGATCCA
GTTCGATGTAACCCACTCGTGCACCCAACTGATCTTCAGCATCTTTTACTTTCACCAGCGTTTCTGGGTG
AGCAAAAACAGGAAGGCAAAATGCCGCAAAAAAGGGAATAAGGGCGACACGGAAATGTTGAATACTCATA
CTCTTCCTTTTTCAATATTATTGAAGCATTTATCAGGGTTATTGTCTCATGAGCGGATACATATTTGAAT
GTATTTAGAAAAATAAACAAATAGGGGTTCCGCGCACATTTCCCCGAAAAGTGCCACCTGACGTCGACGG
ATCGGGAGATCTCCCGATCCCCTATGGTGCACTCTCAGTACAATCTGCTCTGATGCCGCATAGTTAAGCC
AGTATCTGCTCCCTGCTTGTGTGTTGGAGGTCGCTGAGTAGTGCGCGAGCAAAATTTAAGCTACAACAAG
GCAAGGCTTGACCGACAATTGCATGAAGAATCTGCTTAGGGTTAGGCGTTTTGCGCTGCTTCGCGATGTA
CGGGCCAGATATACGCGTT
